>Addgene plasmid #81538 | pDONR223_SYCP1_p.D889N | addgene full sequence | sequence record 168789 | Addgene NGS Result
CTTTCCTGCGTTATCCCCTGATTCTGTGGATAACCGTATTACCGCCTTTGAGTGAGCTGATACCGCTCGC
CGCAGCCGAACGACCGAGCGCAGCGAGTCAGTGAGCGAGGAAGCGGAAGAGCGCCCAATACGCAAACCGC
CTCTCCCCGCGCGTTGGCCGATTCATTAATGCAGCTGGCACGACAGGTTTCCCGACTGGAAAGCGGGCAG
TGAGCGCAACGCAATTAATACGCGTACCGCTAGCCAGGAAGAGTTTGTAGAAACGCAAAAAGGCCATCCG
TCAGGATGGCCTTCTGCTTAGTTTGATGCCTGGCAGTTTATGGCGGGCGTCCTGCCCGCCACCCTCCGGG
CCGTTGCTTCACAACGTTCAAATCCGCTCCCGGCGGATTTGTCCTACTCAGGAGAGCGTTCACCGACAAA
CAACAGATAAAACGAAAGGCCCAGTCTTCCGACTGAGCCTTTCGTTTTATTTGATGCCTGGCAGTTCCCT
ACTCTCGCGTTAACGCTAGCATGGATGTTTTCCCAGTCACGACGTTGTAAAACGACGGCCAGTCTTAAGC
TCGGGCCCCAAATAATGATTTTATTTTGACTGATAGTGACCTGTTCGTTGCAACAAATTGATGAGCAATG
CTTTTTTATAATGCCAACTTTGTACAAAAAAGTTGGCACCATGGAAAAGCAAAAGCCCTTTGCATTGTTC
GTACCACCGAGATCAAGCAGCAGTCAGGTGTCTGCGGTGAAACCTCAGACCCTGGGAGGCGATTCCACTT
TCTTCAAGAGTTTCAACAAATGTACTGAAGATGATTTTGAGTTTCCATTTGCAAAGACTAATCTCTCCAA
AAATGGGGAAAACATTGATTCAGATCCTGCTTTACAAAAAGTTAATTTCTTGCCCGTGCTTGAGCAGGTT
GGTAATTCTGACTGTCACTATCAGGAAGGACTAAAAGACTCTGATTTGGAGAATTCAGAGGGATTGAGCA
GAGTGTATTCAAAACTGTATAAGGAGGCTGAAAAGATAAAAAAATGGAAAGTAAGTACAGAAGCTGAACT
GAGACAGAAAGAAAGTAAGTTGCAAGAAAACAGAAAGATAATTGAAGCACAGCGAAAAGCCATTCAGGAA
CTGCAATTTGGAAATGAAAAAGTAAGTTTGAAATTAGAAGAAGGAATACAAGAAAATAAAGATTTAATAA
AAGAGAATAATGCCACAAGGCATTTATGTAATCTACTCAAAGAAACCTGTGCTAGATCTGCAGAAAAGAC
AAAGAAATATGAATATGAACGGGAAGAAACCAGGCAAGTTTATATGGATCTAAATAATAACATTGAGAAA
ATGATAACAGCTTTTGAGGAACTTCGTGTGCAAGCTGAGAATTCCAGACTGGAAATGCATTTTAAGTTAA
AGGAAGATTATGAAAAAATCCAACACCTTGAACAAGAATACAAGAAGGAAATAAATGACAAGGAAAAGCA
GGTATCACTACTATTGATCCAAATCACTGAGAAAGAAAATAAAATGAAAGATTTAACATTTCTGCTAGAG
GAATCCAGAGATAAAGTTAATCAATTAGAGGAAAAGACAAAATTACAGAGTGAAAACTTAAAACAATCAA
TTGAGAAACAGCATCATTTGACTAAAGAACTAGAAGATATTAAAGTGTCATTACAAAGAAGTGTGAGTAC
TCAAAAGGCTTTAGAGGAAGATTTACAGATAGCAACAAAAACAATTTGTCAGCTAACTGAAGAAAAAGAA
ACTCAAATGGAAGAATCTAATAAAGCTAGAGCTGCTCATTCGTTTGTGGTTACTGAATTTGAAACTACTG
TCTGCAGCTTGGAAGAATTATTGAGAACAGAACAGCAAAGATTGGAAAAAAATGAAGATCAATTGAAAAT
ACTTACCATGGAGCTTCAAAAGAAATCAAGTGAGCTGGAAGAGATGACTAAGCTTACAAATAACAAAGAA
GTAGAACTTGAAGAATTGAAAAAAGTCTTGGGAGAAAAGGAAACACTTTTATATGAAAATAAACAATTTG
AGAAGATTGCTGAAGAATTAAAAGGAACAGAACAAGAACTAATTGGTCTTCTCCAAGCCAGAGAGAAAGA
AGTACATGATTTGGAAATACAGTTAACTGCCATTACCACAAGTGAACAGTATTATTCAAAAGAGGTTAAA
GATCTAAAAACTGAGCTTGAAAACGAGAAGCTTAAGAATACTGAATTAACTTCACACTGCAACAAGCTTT
CACTAGAAAACAAAGAGCTCACACAGGAAACAAGTGATATGACCCTAGAACTCAAGAATCAGCAAGAAGA
TATTAATAATAACAAAAAGCAAGAAGAAAGGATGTTGAAACAAATAGAAAATCTTCAAGAAACAGAAACC
CAATTAAGAAATGAACTAGAATATGTGAGAGAAGAGCTAAAACAGAAAAGAGATGAAGTTAAATGTAAAT
TGGACAAGAGTGAAGAAAATTGTAACAATTTAAGGAAACAAGTTGAAAATAAAAACAAGTATATTGAAGA
ACTTCAGCAGGAGAATAAGGCCTTGAAAAAAAAAGGTACAGCAGAAAGCAAGCAACTGAATGTTTATGAG
ATAAAGGTCAATAAATTAGAGTTAGAACTAGAAAGTGCCAAACAGAAATTTGGAGAAATCACAGACACCT
ATCAGAAAGAAATTGAGGACAAAAAGATATCAGAAGAAAATCTTTTGGAAGAGGTTGAGAAAGCAAAAGT
AATAGCTGATGAAGCAGTAAAATTACAGAAAGAAATTGATAAGCGATGTCAACATAAAATAGCTGAAATG
GTAGCACTTATGGAAAAACATAAGCACCAATATGATAAGATCATTGAAGAAAGAGACTCAGAATTAGGAC
TTTATAAGAGCAAAGAACAAGAACAGTCATCACTGAGAGCATCTTTGGAGATTGAACTATCCAATCTCAA
AGCTGAACTTTTGTCTGTTAAGAAGCAACTTGAAATAGAAAGAGAAGAGAAGGAAAAACTCAAAAGAGAG
GCAAAAGAAAACACAGCTACTCTTAAAGAAAAAAAAGACAAGAAAACACAAACATTTTTATTGGAAACAC
CTGAAATTTATTGGAAATTGGATTCTAAAGCAGTTCCTTCACAAACTGTATCTCGAAATTTCACATCAGT
TGATCATGGCATATCCAAAGATAAAAGAGACTATCTGTGGACATCTGCCAAAAATACTTTATCTACACCA
TTGCCAAAGGCATATACAGTGAAGACACCAACAAAACCAAAACTACAGCAAAGAGAAAACTTGAATATAC
CCATTGAAGAAAGTAAAAAAAAGAGAAAAATGGCCTTTGAATTTAATATTAATTCAGATAGTTCAGAAAC
TACTGATCTTTTGAGCATGGTTTCAGAAGAAGAGACATTGAAAACACTGTATAGGAACAATAATCCACCA
GCTTCTCATCTTTGTGTCAAAACACCAAAAAAGGCCCCTTCATCTCTAACAACCCCTGGATCTACACTGA
AGTTTGGAGCTATAAGAAAAATGCGGGAGGACCGTTGGGCTGTAATTGCTAAAATGGATAGAAAAAAAAA
ACTAAAAGAAGCTGAAAAGTTATTTGTTTGATTGCCAACTTTCTTGTACAAAGTTGGCATTATAAGAAAG
CATTGCTTATCAATTTGTTGCAACGAACAGGTCACTATCAGTCAAAATAAAATCATTATTTGCCATCCAG
CTGATATCCCCTATAGTGAGTCGTATTACATGGTCATAGCTGTTTCCTGGCAGCTCTGGCCCGTGTCTCA
AAATCTCTGATGTTACATTGCACAAGATAAAAATATATCATCATGCCTCCTCTAGACCAGCCAGGACAGA
AATGCCTCGACTTCGCTGCTACCCAAGGTTGCCGGGTGACGCACACCGTGGAAACGGATGAAGGCACGAA
CCCAGTGGACATAAGCCTGTTCGGTTCGTAAGCTGTAATGCAAGTAGCGTATGCGCTCACGCAACTGGTC
CAGAACCTTGACCGAACGCAGCGGTGGTAACGGCGCAGTGGCGGTTTTCATGGCTTGTTATGACTGTTTT
TTTGGGGTACAGTCTATGCCTCGGGCATCCAAGCAGCAAGCGCGTTACGCCGTGGGTCGATGTTTGATGT
TATGGAGCAGCAACGATGTTACGCAGCAGGGCAGTCGCCCTAAAACAAAGTTAAACATTATGAGGGAAGC
GGTGATCGCCGAAGTATCGACTCAACTATCAGAGGTAGTTGGCGTCATCGAGCGCCATCTCGAACCGACG
TTGCTGGCCGTACATTTGTACGGCTCCGCAGTGGATGGCGGCCTGAAGCCACACAGTGATATTGATTTGC
TGGTTACGGTGACCGTAAGGCTTGATGAAACAACGCGGCGAGCTTTGATCAACGACCTTTTGGAAACTTC
GGCTTCCCCTGGAGAGAGCGAGATTCTCCGCGCTGTAGAAGTCACCATTGTTGTGCACGACGACATCATT
CCGTGGCGTTATCCAGCTAAGCGCGAACTGCAATTTGGAGAATGGCAGCGCAATGACATTCTTGCAGGTA
TCTTCGAGCCAGCCACGATCGACATTGATCTGGCTATCTTGCTGACAAAAGCAAGAGAACATAGCGTTGC
CTTGGTAGGTCCAGCGGCGGAGGAACTCTTTGATCCGGTTCCTGAACAGGATCTATTTGAGGCGCTAAAT
GAAACCTTAACGCTATGGAACTCGCCGCCCGACTGGGCTGGCGATGAGCGAAATGTAGTGCTTACGTTGT
CCCGCATTTGGTACAGCGCAGTAACCGGCAAAATCGCGCCGAAGGATGTCGCTGCCGACTGGGCAATGGA
GCGCCTGCCGGCCCAGTATCAGCCCGTCATACTTGAAGCTAGACAGGCTTATCTTGGACAAGAAGAAGAT
CGCTTGGCCTCGCGCGCAGATCAGTTGGAAGAATTTGTCCACTACGTGAAAGGCGAGATCACCAAGGTAG
TCGGCAAATAACCCTCGAGCCACCCATGACCAAAATCCCTTAACGTGAGTTACGCGTCGTTCCACTGAGC
GTCAGACCCCGTAGAAAAGATCAAAGGATCTTCTTGAGATCCTTTTTTTCTGCGCGTAATCTGCTGCTTG
CAAACAAAAAAACCACCGCTACCAGCGGTGGTTTGTTTGCCGGATCAAGAGCTACCAACTCTTTTTCCGA
AGGTAACTGGCTTCAGCAGAGCGCAGATACCAAATACTGTTCTTCTAGTGTAGCCGTAGTTAGGCCACCA
CTTCAAGAACTCTGTAGCACCGCCTACATACCTCGCTCTGCTAATCCTGTTACCAGTGGCTGCTGCCAGT
GGCGATAAGTCGTGTCTTACCGGGTTGGACTCAAGACGATAGTTACCGGATAAGGCGCAGCGGTCGGGCT
GAACGGGGGGTTCGTGCACACAGCCCAGCTTGGAGCGAACGACCTACACCGAACTGAGATACCTACAGCG
TGAGCTATGAGAAAGCGCCACGCTTCCCGAAGGGAGAAAGGCGGACAGGTATCCGGTAAGCGGCAGGGTC
GGAACAGGAGAGCGCACGAGGGAGCTTCCAGGGGGAAACGCCTGGTATCTTTATAGTCCTGTCGGGTTTC
GCCACCTCTGACTTGAGCGTCGATTTTTGTGATGCTCGTCAGGGGGGCGGAGCCTATGGAAAAACGCCAG
CAACGCGGCCTTTTTACGGTTCCTGGCCTTTTGCTGGCCTTTTGCTCACATGTT
Features (pLannotate 1.2.2; 12 found; start..end, strand, type, name):
    121..213     +  CDS            lacI (fragment): lac repressor; lacI; The lac repressor binds to the lac operator to inhibit transcription in E. coli. This inhibition can be relieved by adding lactose or isopropyl-β-D-thiogalactopyranoside (IPTG).
    268..295     -  terminator     rrnB T2 terminator: transcription terminator T2 from the E. coli rrnB gene
    427..470     +  terminator     rrnB T1 terminator: Escherichia coli rrnB; transcription terminator T1 from the E. coli rrnB gene
    517..553     -  CDS            lacZα (fragment): LacZα fragment of β-galactosidase; lacZ fragment
    570..665     +  protein_bind   attL3: mutant version of attL; recombination site for the Gateway® LR reaction LR Clonase™
    671..3598    +  CDS            SYCP1: SYCP1_HUMAN - Also known as SCP1 From Homo sapiens (Human).
   3606..3701    -  protein_bind   attL3: mutant version of attL; recombination site for the Gateway® LR reaction LR Clonase™
   3720..3738    -  promoter       T7 promoter: promoter for bacteriophage T7 RNA polymerase
   3928..3951    +  promoter       Pc promoter (fragment): intI1 (promoter lies within the coding sequence); class 1 integron promoter
   4127..4183    +  CDS            GmR (fragment): gentamycin acetyltransferase; aacC1; confers resistance to gentamycin
   4190..4981    +  CDS            SmR: aminoglycoside adenylyltransferase (Murphy, 1985); aadA; confers resistance to spectinomycin and streptomycin
   5074..5662    +  rep_origin     ori: high-copy-number ColE1/pMB1/pBR322/pUC origin of replication
