[The description below was written by a language model from this plasmid's Addgene catalogue record and pLannotate feature annotations shown in this document.]
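Description:
pDONR223_SYCP1_p.D889N is a Gateway entry clone built on the Invitrogen pDONR223 backbone, carrying the human SYCP1 open reading frame (synaptonemal complex protein 1, also known as SCP1 or CT8) with a D889N substitution. It is a bacterial propagation and shuttling plasmid rather than an expression vector. It replicates in E. coli from a high-copy ColE1/pUC-type origin and is selected with spectinomycin through the aadA (SmR) aminoglycoside adenylyltransferase gene. A class 1 integron Pc promoter fragment and a remnant of a gentamicin resistance gene lie just upstream of this marker. The sequenced record is 5,724 nt.

The SYCP1 coding sequence, annotated at roughly 2.9 kb, sits between two Gateway attL recombination sites in opposite orientations. The automated annotation labels both as attL3-type. These sites allow the ORF to be moved by LR Clonase recombination into any compatible destination vector. No promoter drives the insert in this plasmid, so expression depends on the destination vector chosen. rrnB T1 and T2 terminators upstream of the cassette insulate it from read-through transcription, and a T7 promoter lies just beyond the downstream attL site, pointing back towards the insert. Short lacI and lacZα fragments are backbone remnants. The clone is in the "closed" configuration, meaning a stop codon immediately follows the insert, so it yields native or N-terminally tagged protein rather than C-terminal fusions.

The plasmid belongs to the Target Accelerator Plasmid Collection, a set of mutant alleles assembled for systematic functional testing of rare cancer-associated variants. It serves as the source clone for transferring this SYCP1 variant into expression vectors for such assays.
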