Addgene plasmid #81538: pDONR223_SYCP1_p.D889N
Purpose: Gateway Donor vector containing SYCP1 , part of the Target Accelerator Plasmid Collection.
Depositing lab: Jesse Boehm & William Hahn & David Root. Depositing organization: Broad Institute. Publication: Systematic Functional Interrogation of Rare Cancer Variants Identifies Oncogenic Alleles. Kim E, Ilic N, Shrestha Y, Zou L, Kamburov A, Zhu C, Yang X, Lubonja R, Tran N, Nguyen C, Lawrence MS, Piccioni F, Bagul M, Doench JG, Chouinard CR, Wu X, Hogstrom L, Natoli T, Tamayo P, Horn H, Corsello SM, Lage K, Root DE, Subramanian A, Golub TR, Getz G, Boehm JS, Hahn WC. Cancer Discov. 2016 Jul;6(7):714-26. doi: 10.1158/2159-8290.CD-16-0160. Epub 2016 May 4. PubMed 27147599.
Backbone
  Vector backbone: pDONR223
  Backbone manufacturer: Invitrogen
  Backbone size w/o insert (bp): 2790
  Vector type: Gateway Entry vector
Growth in bacteria
  Bacterial resistance: Spectinomycin, 50 μg/mL
  Growth temperature: 37°C
  Growth strain: DH5alpha
  Copy number: High Copy
Gene/Insert
  Gene/Insert name: SYCP1 (alt name: NM_003176.3)
  Species: H. sapiens (human)
  Mutation: D889N
  Entrez Gene: SYCP1 (a.k.a. CT8, HOM-TES-14, SCP-1, SCP1)
  Promoter: None
  Cloning method: Gateway Cloning
  Sequencing primers: 5′ M13pUC-fwd; 3′ M13-Rev
Terms and licenses: Academic/Nonprofit Terms; Industry Terms: Not Available to Industry
Depositor comments: Closed state: stop codon immediately follows insert
How to cite: pDONR223_SYCP1_p.D889N was a gift from Jesse Boehm & William Hahn & David Root (Addgene plasmid # 81538 ; http://n2t.net/addgene:81538 ; RRID:Addgene_81538)
