>Addgene plasmid #81538 | pDONR223_SYCP1_p.D889N | depositor partial sequence | sequence record 154857 | Insert sequence
ATGGAAAAGCAAAAGCCCTTTGCATTGTTCGTACCACCGAGATCAAGCAGCAGTCAGGTGTCTGCGGTGA
AACCTCAGACCCTGGGAGGCGATTCCACTTTCTTCAAGAGTTTCAACAAATGTACTGAAGATGATTTTGA
GTTTCCATTTGCAAAGACTAATCTCTCCAAAAATGGGGAAAACATTGATTCAGATCCTGCTTTACAAAAA
GTTAATTTCTTGCCCGTGCTTGAGCAGGTTGGTAATTCTGACTGTCACTATCAGGAAGGACTAAAAGACT
CTGATTTGGAGAATTCAGAGGGATTGAGCAGAGTGTATTCAAAACTGTATAAGGAGGCTGAAAAGATAAA
AAAATGGAAAGTAAGTACAGAAGCTGAACTGAGACAGAAAGAAAGTAAGTTGCAAGAAAACAGAAAGATA
ATTGAAGCACAGCGAAAAGCCATTCAGGAACTGCAATTTGGAAATGAAAAAGTAAGTTTGAAATTAGAAG
AAGGAATACAAGAAAATAAAGATTTAATAAAAGAGAATAATGCCACAAGGCATTTATGTAATCTACTCAA
AGAAACCTGTGCTAGATCTGCAGAAAAGACAAAGAAATATGAATATGAACGGGAAGAAACCAGGCAAGTT
TATATGGATCTAAATAATAACATTGAGAAAATGATAACAGCTTTTGAGGAACTTCGTGTGCAAGCTGAGA
ATTCCAGACTGGAAATGCATTTTAAGTTAAAGGAAGATTATGAAAAAATCCAACACCTTGAACAAGAATA
CAAGAAGGAAATAAATGACAAGGAAAAGCAGGTATCACTACTATTGATCCAAATCACTGAGAAAGAAAAT
AAAATGAAAGATTTAACATTTCTGCTAGAGGAATCCAGAGATAAAGTTAATCAATTAGAGGAAAAGACAA
AATTACAGAGTGAAAACTTAAAACAATCAATTGAGAAACAGCATCATTTGACTAAAGAACTAGAAGATAT
TAAAGTGTCATTACAAAGAAGTGTGAGTACTCAAAAGGCTTTAGAGGAAGATTTACAGATAGCAACAAAA
ACAATTTGTCAGCTAACTGAAGAAAAAGAAACTCAAATGGAAGAATCTAATAAAGCTAGAGCTGCTCATT
CGTTTGTGGTTACTGAATTTGAAACTACTGTCTGCAGCTTGGAAGAATTATTGAGAACAGAACAGCAAAG
ATTGGAAAAAAATGAAGATCAATTGAAAATACTTACCATGGAGCTTCAAAAGAAATCAAGTGAGCTGGAA
GAGATGACTAAGCTTACAAATAACAAAGAAGTAGAACTTGAAGAATTGAAAAAAGTCTTGGGAGAAAAGG
AAACACTTTTATATGAAAATAAACAATTTGAGAAGATTGCTGAAGAATTAAAAGGAACAGAACAAGAACT
AATTGGTCTTCTCCAAGCCAGAGAGAAAGAAGTACATGATTTGGAAATACAGTTAACTGCCATTACCACA
AGTGAACAGTATTATTCAAAAGAGGTTAAAGATCTAAAAACTGAGCTTGAAAACGAGAAGCTTAAGAATA
CTGAATTAACTTCACACTGCAACAAGCTTTCACTAGAAAACAAAGAGCTCACACAGGAAACAAGTGATAT
GACCCTAGAACTCAAGAATCAGCAAGAAGATATTAATAATAACAAAAAGCAAGAAGAAAGGATGTTGAAA
CAAATAGAAAATCTTCAAGAAACAGAAACCCAATTAAGAAATGAACTAGAATATGTGAGAGAAGAGCTAA
AACAGAAAAGAGATGAAGTTAAATGTAAATTGGACAAGAGTGAAGAAAATTGTAACAATTTAAGGAAACA
AGTTGAAAATAAAAACAAGTATATTGAAGAACTTCAGCAGGAGAATAAGGCCTTGAAAAAAAAAGGTACA
GCAGAAAGCAAGCAACTGAATGTTTATGAGATAAAGGTCAATAAATTAGAGTTAGAACTAGAAAGTGCCA
AACAGAAATTTGGAGAAATCACAGACACCTATCAGAAAGAAATTGAGGACAAAAAGATATCAGAAGAAAA
TCTTTTGGAAGAGGTTGAGAAAGCAAAAGTAATAGCTGATGAAGCAGTAAAATTACAGAAAGAAATTGAT
AAGCGATGTCAACATAAAATAGCTGAAATGGTAGCACTTATGGAAAAACATAAGCACCAATATGATAAGA
TCATTGAAGAAAGAGACTCAGAATTAGGACTTTATAAGAGCAAAGAACAAGAACAGTCATCACTGAGAGC
ATCTTTGGAGATTGAACTATCCAATCTCAAAGCTGAACTTTTGTCTGTTAAGAAGCAACTTGAAATAGAA
AGAGAAGAGAAGGAAAAACTCAAAAGAGAGGCAAAAGAAAACACAGCTACTCTTAAAGAAAAAAAAGACA
AGAAAACACAAACATTTTTATTGGAAACACCTGAAATTTATTGGAAATTGGATTCTAAAGCAGTTCCTTC
ACAAACTGTATCTCGAAATTTCACATCAGTTGATCATGGCATATCCAAAGATAAAAGAGACTATCTGTGG
ACATCTGCCAAAAATACTTTATCTACACCATTGCCAAAGGCATATACAGTGAAGACACCAACAAAACCAA
AACTACAGCAAAGAGAAAACTTGAATATACCCATTGAAGAAAGTAAAAAAAAGAGAAAAATGGCCTTTGA
ATTTAATATTAATTCAGATAGTTCAGAAACTACTGATCTTTTGAGCATGGTTTCAGAAGAAGAGACATTG
AAAACACTGTATAGGAACAATAATCCACCAGCTTCTCATCTTTGTGTCAAAACACCAAAAAAGGCCCCTT
CATCTCTAACAACCCCTGGATCTACACTGAAGTTTGGAGCTATAAGAAAAATGCGGGAGGACCGTTGGGC
TGTAATTGCTAAAATGGATAGAAAAAAAAAACTAAAAGAAGCTGAAAAGTTATTTGTT
