>Addgene plasmid #81538 | pDONR223_SYCP1_p.D889N | addgene partial sequence | sequence record 156585 | M13-F20 5'-TGTAAAACGACGGCCAGT-3'
TTCGTTGCAACAAATTGATGAGCAATGCTTTTTTATAATGCCAACTTTGTACAAAAAAGTTGGCACCATG
GAAAAGCAAAAGCCCTTTGCATTGTTCGTACCACCGAGATCAAGCAGCAGTCAGGTGTCTGCGGTGAAAC
CTCAGACCCTGGGAGGCGATTCCACTTTCTTCAAGAGTTTCAACAAATGTACTGAAGATGATTTTGAGTT
TCCATTTGCAAAGACTAATCTCTCCAAAAATGGGGAAAACATTGATTCAGATCCTGCTTTACAAAAAGTT
AATTTCTTGCCCGTGCTTGAGCAGGTTGGTAATTCTGACTGTCACTATCAGGAAGGACTAAAAGACTCTG
ATTTGGAGAATTCAGAGGGATTGAGCAGAGTGTATTCAAAACTGTATAAGGAGGCTGAAAAGATAAAAAA
ATGGAAAGTAAGTACAGAAGCTGAACTGAGACAGAAAGAAAGTAAGTTGCAAGAAAACAGAAAGATAATT
GAAGCACAGCGAAAAGCCATTCAGGAACTGCAATTTGGAAATGAAAAAGTAAGTTTGAAATTAGAAGAAG
GAATACAAGAAAATAAAGATTTAATAAAAGAGAATAATGCCACAAGGCATTTATGTAATCTACTCAAAGA
AACCTGTGCTAGATCTGCAGAAAAGACAAAGAAATATGAATATGAACGGGAAGAAACCAGGCAAGTTTAT
ATGGATCTAAATAATAACATTGAGAAAATGATAACAGCTTTTGAGGAACTTCGTGTGCAAGCTGAGAATT
CCAGACTGGAAATGCATTTTAAGTTAAAGGAAGATTATGAAAAAATCCAACACCTTGAACAAGAATACAA
GAAGGAAATAAATGACAAGGAAAAGCAGGTATCACTACTATTGATCCAAATCACTGAGAAAGAAAATAAA
ATGAAAGATTTAACATTTCTGCTAGAGGAATCCAGAGATAAAGTTAATCAATTAGAGGAAAAGACAAAAT
TACAGAGTGAAAACTTAAAACAATCAATTGAGAAACAGCATCATTTGACTAAAGAACTAGAAGATATTAA
AGTGTCATTAC
